Addgene plasmid #1636: L4062
Purpose: (Empty Backbone)
Depositing lab: Andrew Fire. Depositing organization: Carnegie Institution for Science.
Backbone
  Vector backbone: Unknown
  Backbone size (bp): 6850
  Vector type: Worm Expression
Growth in bacteria
  Bacterial resistance: Ampicillin, 100 μg/mL
  Growth temperature: 37°C
  Growth strain: DH5alpha
  Copy number: Unknown
Gene/Insert
  Gene/Insert name: None
  Tag / fusion protein: myo3-2341, myo3Tsa, T7p, gfpN, IVSR, gfpY66H, IVSS, gfpY145F, IVST, gfpC, IVSL, decoy
  Cloning method: Restriction Enzyme
Terms and licenses: Academic/Nonprofit Terms; Industry Terms: Not Available to Industry
Depositor comments: See Fire Lab Vector Kit Documentation 1999. Fire Lab Miniprep Number pPD122.64, Ligation number L4062.
How to cite: L4062 was a gift from Andrew Fire (Addgene plasmid # 1636 ; http://n2t.net/addgene:1636 ; RRID:Addgene_1636)
