[The description below was written by a language model from this plasmid's Addgene catalogue record and pLannotate feature annotations shown in this document.]
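Description:
L4062 is a Caenorhabditis elegans expression vector from a 1999 worm vector kit, catalogued as an empty backbone of roughly 6.8 kb with no gene insert. It is propagated in E. coli using a high-copy ColE1/pUC-type origin and selected with ampicillin through the bla (AmpR) gene and its promoter. The annotated sequence also shows typical cloning-vector remnants: fragments of rop and the pBR322 bom region, a lacI fragment, and a CAP binding site, lac promoter and lac operator. The parent backbone itself is listed as unknown.

The functional cassette is described by the module list in the record. The entries "myo3-2341" and "myo3Tsa" indicate regulatory sequence from myo-3, a C. elegans myosin heavy chain gene generally used to drive body-wall muscle expression. This region is not picked up by the automated annotation and presumably occupies the unannotated first ~2.4 kb. Next comes a short T7 promoter fragment, annotated on the reverse strand, followed by a GFP-derived coding region. That region is listed as segments (gfpN to gfpC) interrupted by synthetic introns (IVSR, IVSS, IVST, IVSL), which are commonly included in worm vectors to improve expression. It carries the Y66H and Y145F substitutions, which shift GFP to blue emission, consistent with the annotation of this CDS as BFP. The "decoy" element is listed but not explained in the record. A downstream aex-5 fragment match is also unexplained and may reflect flanking worm genomic sequence. The construct is suited to marking muscle with a blue reporter or building myo-3-driven BFP fusions, though the record states no specific use.
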