Features (pLannotate 1.2.2; 12 found; start..end, strand, type, name):
   2456..2473    -  promoter       T7 promoter (fragment): promoter for bacteriophage T7 RNA polymerase
   2490..3356    +  CDS            BFP: BFP is a basic (constitutively fluorescent) blue fluorescent protein published in 1996, derived from Aequorea victoria.
   3974..4126    +  CDS            aex-5 (fragment): AEX5_CAEEL - Also known as kpc-3 From Caenorhabditis elegans.
   4254..4289    +  CDS            rop (fragment): Rop protein, which maintains plasmids at low copy number; rop
   4391..4490    +  misc_feature   bom (fragment): basis of mobility region from pBR322
   4588..4692    +  promoter       AmpR promoter: bla
   4693..5553    +  CDS            AmpR: β-lactamase; bla; confers resistance to ampicillin, carbenicillin, and related antibiotics
   5724..6312    +  rep_origin     ori: high-copy-number ColE1/pMB1/pBR322/pUC origin of replication
   6495..6587    +  CDS            lacI (fragment): lac repressor; lacI; The lac repressor binds to the lac operator to inhibit transcription in E. coli. This inhibition can be relieved by adding lactose or isopropyl-β-D-thiogalactopyranoside (IPTG).
   6600..6621    +  protein_bind   CAP binding site: CAP binding activates transcription in the presence of cAMP. E. coli catabolite activator protein
   6636..6666    +  promoter       lac promoter: promoter for the E. coli lac operon
   6674..6690    +  protein_bind   lac operator: The lac repressor binds to the lac operator to inhibit transcription in E. coli. This inhibition can be relieved by adding lactose or isopropyl-β-D-thiogalactopyranoside (IPTG). lac repressor encoded by lacI
>Addgene plasmid #1636 | L4062 | depositor full sequence | sequence record 246 | Author sequence
AAGCTTGGGCTGCAGGTCGGCTATAATAAGTTCTTGAATAAAATAATTTTCCCGACAAAACATGAGTATT
TCTTTCGAAAATAAAAGTGCAGGCTAATTAGAGATTATTCTGTAATTAACTGCATAATTTGTCACGTGCC
ATAGTTTTACATTCCACTACGTCATAGTTCTTAAAATACTAATCTCCTGAAAATAGAAGTAGGTGAAGAA
AGTTTAATTATCAGTTCTAAAATGACAATTGATCTTTGGAATATGTTCTGAAACTACCGATCATTGAACA
GATGCTATTTGAATGATATAGAATTGTATATTTGCAATTTCTGAAACGCGTTCTTAAAGGCACACAGATT
AATTCAAAAGGGTCTGGCCGCAAAAAGGTTTATGGTGGCCGATTTTGAGTTTTGTGTGTGATTGCTTTTT
CACAATCAGTGTTTTCAGGATTATGTGATGAACTAGATCTTCAAGTTTCGTTACATTTCATATGTTTTCG
GAACTCACGAAGTACATATTGGGTATTGTGCTCAAAAAATTCAGCAATCAGCTTCGCTCCGCTGACTTTA
GAACCCAAAAAAATAGTATGGCCAAACTGACTGTGTTACGATCATTTCAATTTTTCAATACATATTTAAG
ATTTCTAAGAGTAAGAAGGTCAAAAACTGTTCTGGAATACATATATATTTTTCAGGTTACAATTAGTCAA
AAAGTGCACTGAAATATACGTTTTAATTTCACGAATAACCCAATTAGTTCAATGTATTTTTGGTCAACCA
ACGTTAAAGTTTGGCTTCCAACCAATTATCATTTCTGATCAACCACAATGTTTTTTCTTTATCTGCAAGT
TAATTTTTTATTTTTATCCAGATGTTTGGCATATTTTTCAATTCTTCACTAGCGCCCACTTCTTGCACTT
CCGGCGCCCTGAATCTAATGCATCTGTTGCAAGAATTGAAAGACCAATCAACACATTGTTTTCTTCACGA
GATACTGAAGAAAATGAATAAAAACAGAGAAAAAGAGCCATGTGATTAGTGACAACTGTTGCTAACAGAT
ACCATAGCTTGGACTTGGTACGTGATGGCAACGTATGGGTCAACAAAAATGATTGCAGAGGGGGTGCAAA
ACAGTCAAGTCGAGAAAATATGAAAAACAGAAAACAAAGAACAGAAAAATGGGTTTGAGAGTCAGTATAA
TTTATAAAAGAAAAATTGTACATAGAAATTAACCATTTTTGTAGAAGAAGTTATTTTTCAAGCATCGTTA
AAAATTATTCAAAGCACCTTATTTCATATTTAATTTTAAACATGGTTAAATGAACAACACGGTGCGCAAT
CAGGAAAACTTGAAATCTGAAACTGTTGTTGTGATCTTCTTCGCAACTGTTCAGATAGCACTAGTGTAAT
GTTAAGAGTGCGCGAATATAATGGAATATAATGGATCACACCTCCTGCCATCAGGTAAACGTCTCTGTTA
TCACATATTTCCAACTATTAAATTTTTACCTTTTACAGTTTTACATTTTTTTGAAAAAAGTAACTTTTTG
TCTTCAAAATCCCTGACGAAAATATCAAATATTTTAATCGAGACTGCAGAGGAACCGATTGATGATTTGG
AAAATCCAGCTTTACCTGTGTAAGAACTGAAAAGTTTCATAACCCTAGGGTATTCCCAGTTACATTCCCC
ACTGGCTAACAATAGCACCCAGTTTTTCATCACCTTTCTTCAAATTTCTCGGCGATTTGTTAAAAACAAA
ATTTGTGTCCCTTCTCTGATATCTCTATGTCTCTAAACACAAGTTCATCGGAAAACGAAGGAGGGTAGGT
GTTGGTTGGGCTCCCGAAGTGAAAATAGAAGAGCAAGAATAGAATATTAGAGAGAGAGTGCAGAGAGGGC
GGGATAGCTCCCGGGATTCCGTTTTCTTCTTCTTTATCTTCAACGATGATGTGTGTGCGTGTTGTATAGA
TTCTGTTGCTCCCCCACAACTCGCTCCGAAGGCTCAATACAATTCAATTGATATTGGAGGAGAGCCTACC
GGAGTGGGAGGATAAGAAGAAACATAAGAAGAAGAAGAAGAAGAAGCATGCTTCTGGTTTTTGATGCTAT
GAAAACGGCACAAAAAGATGATTGAGGTCCCTTTTCAATACCTTCTCTCATCTTTCAAATCCCATTGAAA
CCTAAAACTTCTCACCACGCTTTACCATTGTTCTCCAAAAACTTATAGCAATGTCTATAACTTTTTTATC
TCTGAAAAGCAGTGTTCCATTTTTCTTTTTCCTATTTTATTTCAATTGTTTCTCACATTTCGTTTGGATT
CTTTGCTTGTCAACCAGCTTCTTCTTCCACTTTTACCGTCTAATTTTCAGGGCAGGGAGCCATCAAACCC
ACGACCACTAGATCCATCTAGACCGCGGTTTTGGCGCGGATCCTATCGATTCGCGGCCGCTGTACACCCG
GGTGCCCTATAGTGAGTCGTATTGGTACCGGTAGAAAAAATGAGTAAAGGAGAAGAACTTTTCACTGGAG
TTGTCCCAATTCTTGTTGAATTAGATGGTGATGTTAATGGGCACAAATTTTCTGTCAGTGGAGAGGGTGA
AGGTGATGCAACATACGGAAAACTTACCCTTAAATTTATTTGCACTACTGGAAAACTACCTGTTCCATGG
GTAAGTTTAAACATATATATACTAACTAACCCTGATTATTTAAATTTTCAGCCAACACTTGTCACTACTT
TCTGTCACGGCGTACAATGCTTCTCGAGATACCCAGATCATATGAAACAGCATGACTTTTTCAAGAGTGC
CATGCCCGAAGGTTATGTACAGGAAAGAACTATATTTTTCAAAGATGACGGGAACTACAAGACACGTAAG
TTTAAACAGTTCGGTACTAACTAACCATACATATTTAAATTTTCAGGTGCTGAAGTCAAGTTTGAAGGTG
ATACCCTTGTTAATAGAATCGAGTTAAAAGGTATTGATTTTAAAGAAGATGGAAACATTCTTGGACACAA
ATTGGAATACAACTTCAACTCACACAACGTATACATCATGGCAGACAAACAAAAGAATGGAATCAAAGTT
GTAAGTTTAAACATGATTTTACTAACTAACTAATCTGATTTAAATTTTCAGAACTTCAAAATTAGACACA
ACATTGAAGATGGAAGCGTTCAACTAGCAGACCATTATCAACAAAATACTCCAATTGGCGATGGCCCTGT
CCTTTTACCAGACAACCATTACCTGTCCACACAATCTGCCCTTTCGAAAGATCCCAACGAAAAGAGAGAC
CACATGGTCCTTCTTGAGTTTGTAACAGCTGCTGGGATTACACATGGCATGGATGAACTATACAAATAGC
ATTCGTAGAATTCCAACTGAGCGCCGGTCGCTACCATTACCAACTTGTCTGGTGTCAAAAATAATAGGGG
CCGCTGTCATCAGAGTAAGTTTAAACTGAGTTCTACTAACTAACGAGTAATATTTAAATTTTCAGCATCT
CGCGCCCGTGCCTCTGACTTCTAAGTCCAATTACTCTTCAACATCCCTACATGCTCTTTCTCCCTGTGCT
CCCACCCCCTATTTTTGTTATTATCAAAAAACTTCTCTTAATTTCTTTGTTTTTTAGCTTCTTTTAAGTC
ACCTCTAACAATGAAATTGTGTAGATTCAAAAATAGAATTAATTCGTAATAAAAAGTCGAAAAAAATTGT
GCTCCCTCCCCCCATTAATAATAATTCTATCCCAAAATCTACACAATGTTCTGTGTACACTTCTTATGTT
TTTTACTTCTGATAAATTTTTTTGAAACATCATAGAAAAAACCGCACACAAAATACCTTATCATATGTTA
CGTTTCAGTTTATGACCGCAATTTTTATTTCTTCGCACGTCTGGGCCTCTCATGACGTCAAATCATGCTC
ATCGTGAAAAAGTTTTGGAGTATTTTTGGAATTTTTCAATCAAGTGAAAGTTTATGAAATTAATTTTCCT
GCTTTTGCTTTTTGGGGTTTCCCCTATTGTTTGTCAAGATTTCGAGGACGGCGTTTTTCTTGCTAAAATC
ACAAGTATTGATGAGCACGATGCAAGAAAGATCGGAAGAAGGTTTGGGTTTGAGGCTCAGTGGAAGGTGA
GTAGAAGTTGATAATTTGAAAGTGGAGTAGTGTCTATGGGGTTTTTGCCTTAAATGACAGAATACATTCC
CAATATACCAAACATAACTGTTTCCTACTAGTCGGCCGTACGGGCCCTTTCGTCTCGCGCGTTTCGGTGA
TGACGGTGAAAACCTCTGACACATGCAGCTCCCGGAGACGGTCACAGCTTGTCTGTAAGCGGATGCCGGG
AGCAGACAAGCCCGTCAGGGCGCGTCAGCGGGTGTTGGCGGGTGTCGGGGCTGGCTTAACTATGCGGCAT
CAGAGCAGATTGTACTGAGAGTGCACCATATGCGGTGTGAAATACCGCACAGATGCGTAAGGAGAAAATA
CCGCATCAGGCGGCCTTAAGGGCCTCGTGATACGCCTATTTTTATAGGTTAATGTCATGATAATAATGGT
TTCTTAGACGTCAGGTGGCACTTTTCGGGGAAATGTGCGCGGAACCCCTATTTGTTTATTTTTCTAAATA
CATTCAAATATGTATCCGCTCATGAGACAATAACCCTGATAAATGCTTCAATAATATTGAAAAAGGAAGA
GTATGAGTATTCAACATTTCCGTGTCGCCCTTATTCCCTTTTTTGCGGCATTTTGCCTTCCTGTTTTTGC
TCACCCAGAAACGCTGGTGAAAGTAAAAGATGCTGAAGATCAGTTGGGTGCACGAGTGGGTTACATCGAA
CTGGATCTCAACAGCGGTAAGATCCTTGAGAGTTTTCGCCCCGAAGAACGTTTTCCAATGATGAGCACTT
TTAAAGTTCTGCTATGTGGCGCGGTATTATCCCGTATTGACGCCGGGCAAGAGCAACTCGGTCGCCGCAT
ACACTATTCTCAGAATGACTTGGTTGAGTACTCACCAGTCACAGAAAAGCATCTTACGGATGGCATGACA
GTAAGAGAATTATGCAGTGCTGCCATAACCATGAGTGATAACACTGCGGCCAACTTACTTCTGACAACGA
TCGGAGGACCGAAGGAGCTAACCGCTTTTTTGCACAACATGGGGGATCATGTAACTCGCCTTGATCGTTG
GGAACCGGAGCTGAATGAAGCCATACCAAACGACGAGCGTGACACCACGATGCCTGTAGCAATGGCAACA
ACGTTGCGCAAACTATTAACTGGCGAACTACTTACTCTAGCTTCCCGGCAACAATTAATAGACTGGATGG
AGGCGGATAAAGTTGCAGGACCACTTCTGCGCTCGGCCCTTCCGGCTGGCTGGTTTATTGCTGATAAATC
TGGAGCCGGTGAGCGTGGGTCTCGCGGTATCATTGCAGCACTGGGGCCAGATGGTAAGCCCTCCCGTATC
GTAGTTATCTACACGACGGGGAGTCAGGCAACTATGGATGAACGAAATAGACAGATCGCTGAGATAGGTG
CCTCACTGATTAAGCATTGGTAACTGTCAGACCAAGTTTACTCATATATACTTTAGATTGATTTAAAACT
TCATTTTTAATTTAAAAGGATCTAGGTGAAGATCCTTTTTGATAATCTCATGACCAAAATCCCTTAACGT
GAGTTTTCGTTCCACTGAGCGTCAGACCCCGTAGAAAAGATCAAAGGATCTTCTTGAGATCCTTTTTTTC
TGCGCGTAATCTGCTGCTTGCAAACAAAAAAACCACCGCTACCAGCGGTGGTTTGTTTGCCGGATCAAGA
GCTACCAACTCTTTTTCCGAAGGTAACTGGCTTCAGCAGAGCGCAGATACCAAATACTGTCCTTCTAGTG
TAGCCGTAGTTAGGCCACCACTTCAAGAACTCTGTAGCACCGCCTACATACCTCGCTCTGCTAATCCTGT
TACCAGTGGCTGCTGCCAGTGGCGATAAGTCGTGTCTTACCGGGTTGGACTCAAGACGATAGTTACCGGA
TAAGGCGCAGCGGTCGGGCTGAACGGGGGGTTCGTGCACACAGCCCAGCTTGGAGCGAACGACCTACACC
GAACTGAGATACCTACAGCGTGAGCATTGAGAAAGCGCCACGCTTCCCGAAGGGAGAAAGGCGGACAGGT
ATCCGGTAAGCGGCAGGGTCGGAACAGGAGAGCGCACGAGGGAGCTTCCAGGGGGAAACGCCTGGTATCT
TTATAGTCCTGTCGGGTTTCGCCACCTCTGACTTGAGCGTCGATTTTTGTGATGCTCGTCAGGGGGGCGG
AGCCTATGGAAAAACGCCAGCAACGCGGCCTTTTTACGGTTCCTGGCCTTTTGCTGGCCTTTTGCTCACA
TGTTCTTTCCTGCGTTATCCCCTGATTCTGTGGATAACCGTATTACCGCCTTTGAGTGAGCTGATACCGC
TCGCCGCAGCCGAACGACCGAGCGCAGCGAGTCAGTGAGCGAGGAAGCGGAAGAGCGCCCAATACGCAAA
CCGCCTCTCCCCGCGCGTTGGCCGATTCATTAATGCAGCTGGCACGACAGGTTTCCCGACTGGAAAGCGG
GCAGTGAGCGCAACGCAATTAATGTGAGTTAGCTCACTCATTAGGCACCCCAGGCTTTACACTTTATGCT
TCCGGCTCGTATGTTGTGTGGAATTGTGAGCGGATAACAATTTCACACAGGAAACAGCTATGACCATGAT
TACGCCAAGCTGTAAGTTTAAACATGATCTTACTAACTAACTATTCTCATTTAAATTTTCAGAGCTTAAA
AATGGCTGAAATCACTCACAACGATGGATACGCTAACAACTTGGAAATGAAAT
