>Addgene plasmid #1636 | L4062 | addgene partial sequence | sequence record 16769 | 1636_m13reverse
GTTAACATGATCTTACTAACTAACTATTCTCATTTAAATTTTCAGAGCTTAAAAATGGCTGAANTCACTC
ACAACGATGGATACGCTAACAACTTGGAAATGAAATAAGCTTGGGCTGCAGGTCGGCTATAATAAGTTCT
TGAATAAAATAATTTTCCCGACAAAACATGAGTATTTCTTTCGAAAATAAAAGTGCAGGCTAATTAGAGA
TTATTCTGTAATTAACTGCATAATTTGTCACGTGCCATAGTTTTACATTCCACTACGTCATAGTTCTTAA
AATACTAATCTCCTGAAAATAGAAGTAGGTGAAGAAAGTTTAATTATCAGTTCTAAAATGACAATTGATC
TTTGGAATATGTTCTGAAACTACCGATCATTGAACAGATGCTATTTGAATGATATAGAATTGTATATTTG
CAATTTCTGAAACGCGTTCTTAAAGGCACACAGATTAATTCAAAAGGGTCTGGCCGCAAAAAGGTTTATG
GTGGCCGATTTTGAGTTTTGTGTGTGATTGCTTTTTCACAATCAGTGTTTTCAGGATTATGTGATGAACT
AGATCTTCAAGTTTCGTTACATTTCATATGTTTTCGGAACTCACGAAGTACATATTGGGTATTGTGCTCA
AAAAATTCAGCAATCAGCTTCGCTCCGCTGACTTTAGAACCCAAAAAAATAGTATGGCCAAACTGACTGT
GTTACGATCATTTCAATTTTTCAATACATATTTAAGATTTCTAAGAGTAAGAAGGTCAAAAACTGTTCTG
GAATACATATATATTTTTCAGGTTACAATTAGTCAAAAAGTGCACTGAAATATACGTTTTAATTTCACGA
ATAACCCAATTAGTTCAATGTATTTTTGGTCNACCAACGTTAAAGTTTGGGCTTCCAACCAATTATCATT
TCTGATCCACCACAATGGTTTTTTCCTTATCTGCAAGTTAATTTTTTATTTTTATCCNGATGNTTGGCAT
ATTTTCCATTCTTCNCTAGCGCCCCCTCCTGCNCTTCNGCGCCCCGNAACTAANGCTCTGGTGGCAGAAT
GAAAGACCANNCACNCNTGGTTTCCTCCCGAGANCTGAGAANNGATAAAACNGAAAAAAGACCNNGGNNT
AGGGACACGGTGCAACNANCCCANCTGGACTGGACGGAGGCCCNTAGGNCCCCAAAAGATGCNAGGGGGC
CAACCCCCGNCGAAAATGAAACCAAACCAAAACAAAANGGGTGNAGGCCNNTATTTTAAAAAAATGGCNA
AATTNCCNTTTGGNAAAATTTTTCCCCCNTAAATTCCCNCCCTTTCTTTTTTNNCGGNANAAACCGGCCC
NCGAANAAACAANGGNGNNTCCCCCNNCAACCCGNGGAGGCNAAGAANGACCCCCCNNCCTNAANCAAAT
TCCTTTTTNGAAT
